Addgene plasmid #52898: p413GAL1-Ypd*1-L-IFP-F[2] (Yeast)
Purpose: YpdI* is fused to the IFP-F[2] by (GGGGS) X 2. Ypd1*/Skn7t: no signal, Ypd1*/Ssk1t: weak signal. Internal ClaI site in Ypd*I. Plasmid confers ampicillin resistance to DH5α.
Depositing lab: Stephen Michnick. Depositing organization: University of Montreal. Publication: An infrared reporter to detect spatiotemporal dynamics of protein-protein interactions. Tchekanda E, Sivanesan D, Michnick SW. Nat Methods. 2014 Jun;11(6):641-4. doi: 10.1038/nmeth.2934. Epub 2014 Apr 20. PubMed 24747815.
Backbone
  Vector backbone: p413GAL1
  Backbone manufacturer: Addgene
  Vector type: Yeast Expression
  Selectable markers: HIS3
Growth in bacteria
  Bacterial resistance: Ampicillin, 100 μg/mL
  Growth temperature: 37°C
  Growth strain: DH5alpha
  Copy number: Low Copy
Gene/Insert
  Gene/Insert name: Ypd*1-L-IFP-F[2]
  Species: S. cerevisiae (budding yeast); Deinococcus radiodurans
  Mutation: Changed Tryptophane 80 to Alanine
  Promoter: GAL1
  Tag / fusion protein: L-IFP-F[2] (C terminal on insert)
  Cloning method: Restriction Enzyme; 5′ cloning site XbaI (not destroyed); 3′ cloning site XhoI (not destroyed)
  Sequencing primers: 5′ Unknown; 3′ Unknown
Terms and licenses: Academic/Nonprofit Terms; Industry Terms: Not Available to Industry
How to cite: p413GAL1-Ypd*1-L-IFP-F[2] (Yeast) was a gift from Stephen Michnick (Addgene plasmid # 52898 ; http://n2t.net/addgene:52898 ; RRID:Addgene_52898)
