[The description below was written by a language model from this plasmid's Addgene catalogue record.]
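Description:
p413GAL1-Ypd*1-L-IFP-F[2] is a yeast expression plasmid built on the p413GAL1 backbone. It is propagated in E. coli under ampicillin selection, where it is recorded as low copy, and it is maintained in Saccharomyces cerevisiae through the HIS3 auxotrophic marker. The record does not list the replication origins or provide a feature table. Expression of the insert is driven by the GAL1 promoter, which is induced by galactose and repressed by glucose, so production of the fusion protein can be switched on by changing the carbon source.

The insert, cloned between XbaI and XhoI sites that both remain intact, encodes a mutant of the budding yeast phosphorelay protein Ypd1 in which tryptophan 80 is changed to alanine (denoted Ypd1*). This is joined at its C terminus, through a flexible linker of two GGGGS repeats, to IFP-F[2], a fragment of an infrared fluorescent protein derived from Deinococcus radiodurans. The record notes an internal ClaI site within the Ypd1* coding sequence, which matters for any subcloning.

The construct is one half of a protein-fragment complementation assay. When IFP-F[2] is brought close to a complementary IFP fragment fused to an interacting partner, the reporter can reassemble and give an infrared signal that reports the interaction in living cells. According to the record, pairing Ypd1* with a Skn7t fusion gives no signal and pairing it with a Ssk1t fusion gives only a weak signal. This suggests the plasmid serves as an interaction-impaired mutant control, presumably alongside a wild-type Ypd1 construct, although the record does not state that comparison explicitly.
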