>Addgene plasmid #52898 | p413GAL1-Ypd*1-L-IFP-F[2] (Yeast) | depositor partial sequence | sequence record 82269 | Insert
ATGTCTACTATTCCCTCAGAAATCATCAATTGGACCATCTTAAATGAAATTATATCTATGGATGACGATG
ATTCCGATTTTTCTAAAGGTCTAATTATTCAATTTATCGACCAGGCACAAACAACTTTTGCTCAAATGCA
ACGACAGCTGGACGGTGAAAAAAATCTTACCGAATTAGACAATCTGGGCCATTTTTTAAAGGGTTCTTCT
GCTGCATTAGGCTTACAAAGAATTGCCGCGGTTTGTGAAAGAATTCAAAACTTGGGAAGAAAAATGGAAC
ATTTCTTCCCCAACAAGACCGAATTGGTCAACACTCTGAGCGATAAATCGATTATTAATGGAATCAATAT
TGATGAAGATGACGAGGAAATAAAGATACAAGTGGACGATAAAGACGAAAATTCCATATATCTCATCTTG
ATAGCAAAAGCTTTGAACCAGTCTAGGTTGGAGTTCAAACTGGCGAGAATTGAGTTATCTAAATATACAA
CAAACCTAGGTGGCGGTGGCTCTGGAGGTGGCGGGTCCTCCGGAGCTCGGGACAGCATTGGCCCTCACGC
CCTGAGGAACGCCATGTTTGCTCTGGAAAGCGCTCCAAACCTGCGGGCTCTGGCCGAAGTCGCAACACAA
ACTGTGAGAGAACTGACTGGCTTCGATCGGGTGATGCTGTACAAATTTGCCCCTGACGCCACTGGAGAGA
TGATTGCTGAGGCCAGACGGGAGGGCATGCAGGCTTTTCTGGGCCACAGGTTTCCCGCATCCCACACCCC
TGCACAAGCTAGGGCCCTCTACACAAGACACCTGCTCCGGCTGACCGCAGACACCAGGGCTGCAGCAGTG
CCCCTCGACCCCGTGCTGAATCCCCAGACAAATGCTCCTACACCTCTGGGCGGAGCTGTCCTCAGAGCTA
CATCCCCAATGCACATGCAGTACCTGAGGAATATGGGAGTGGGCTCCTCCCTGAGCGTCAGCGTCGTGGT
CGGCGGCCAGCTGTGGGGACTGATTGTCTGCCACCATCAGACACCCTACGTGCTGCCACCAGATCTGCGG
ACCACCCTGGAGGAGCTGGGGAGAAAGCTGTCCGGGCAGGTGCAGAGGAAAGAAGCCTAA
