>Addgene plasmid #52898 | p413GAL1-Ypd*1-L-IFP-F[2] (Yeast) | addgene partial sequence | sequence record 84052 | M13pUC-Rev 5'-AGCGGATAACAATTTCACACAGG-3'
ATTACGCCAAGCGCGCAATTAACCCTCACTAAAGGGAACAAAAGCTGGAGCTCTAGTACGGATTAGAAGC
CGCCGAGCGGGTGACAGCCCTCCGAAGGAAGACTCTCCTCCGTGCGTCCTCGTCTTCACCGGTCGCGTTC
CTGAAACGCAGATGTGCCTCGCGCCGCACTGCTCCGAACAATAAAGATTCTACAATACTAGCTTTTATGG
TTATGAAGAGGAAAAATTGGCAGTAACCTGGCCCCACAAACCTTCAAATGAACGAATCAAATTAACAACC
ATAGGATGATAATGCGATTAGTTTTTTAGCCTTATTTCTGGGGTAATTAATCAGCGAAGCGATGATTTTT
GATCTATTAACAGATATATAAATGCAAAAACTGCATAACCACTTTAACTAATACTTTCAACATTTTCGGT
TTGTATTACTTCTTATTCAAATGTAATAAAAGTATCAACAAAAAATTGTTAATATACCTCTATACTTTAA
CGTCAAGGAGAAAAAACCCCGGATTCTAGAATGTCTACTATTCCCTCAGAAATCATCAATTGGACCATCT
TAAATGAAATTATATCTATGGATGACGATGATTCCGATTTTTCTAAAGGTCTAATTATTCAATTTATCGA
CCAGGCACAAACAACTTTTGCTCAAATGCAACGACAGCTGGACGGTGAAAAAAATCTTACCGAATTAGAC
AATCTGGGCCATTTTTTAAAGGGTTCTTCTGCTGCATTAGGCTTACAAAGAATTGCCGCGGTTTGTGAAA
GAATTCAAAACTTGGGAAGAAAAATGGAACATTTCTTCCCCAACAAGACCGAATTGGTCAACACTCTGAG
CGATAAATCGATTATTAATGGAATCAATATTGATGAAGATGACGAGGAAATAAAGATACAAGTGGACGAT
AAAGACGAAAATTCCATATATCTCATCTTGATAGCAAAAGCTTTGAACCAGTCTAGGTTGGAGTTCAAAC
TGGCGAGAATTGAGTTATCTAAATATTACA
