>Addgene plasmid #52898 | p413GAL1-Ypd*1-L-IFP-F[2] (Yeast) | addgene partial sequence | sequence record 85553 | pRSII-F1 5'-CGGCATCAGAGCAGATTGTAC-3'
TCCGTTTTAAGAGCTTGGTGAGCGCTAGGAGTCACTGCCAGGTATCGTTTGAACACGGCATTAGTCAGGG
AAGTCATAACACAGTCCTTTCCCGCAATTTTCTTTTTCTATTACTCTTGGCCTCCTCTAGTACACTCTAT
ATTTTTTTATGCCTCGGTAATGATTTTCATTTTTTTTTTTCCACCTAGCGGATGACTCTTTTTTTTTCTT
AGCGATTGGCATTATCACATAATGAATTATACATTATATAAAGTAATGTGATTTCTTCGAAGAATATACT
AAAAAATGAGCAGGCAAGATAAACGAAGGCAAAGATGACAGAGCAGAAAGCCCTAGTAAAGCGTATTACA
AATGAAACCAAGATTCAGATTGCGATCTCTTTAAAGGGTGGTCCCCTAGCGATAGAGCACTCGATCTTCC
CAGAAAAAGAGGCAGAAGCAGTAGCAGAACAGGCCACACAATCGCAAGTGATTAACGTCCACACAGGTAT
AGGGTTTCTGGACCATATGATACATGCTCTGGCCAAGCATTCCGGCTGGTCGCTAATCGTTGAGTGCATT
GGTGACTTACACATAGACGACCATCACACCACTGAAGACTGCGGGATTGCTCTCGGTCAAGCTTTTAAAG
AGGCCCTAGGGGCCGTGCGTGGAGTAAAAAGGTTTGGATCAGGATTTGCGCCTTTGGATGAGGCACTTTC
CAGAGCGGTGGTAGATCTTTCGAACAGGCCGTACGCAGTTGTCGAACTTGGTTTGCAAAGGGAGAAAGTA
GGAGATCTCTCTTGCGAGATGATCCCGCATTTTCTTGAAAGCTTTGCAGAGGCTAGCAGA
