>Addgene plasmid #52898 | p413GAL1-Ypd*1-L-IFP-F[2] (Yeast) | addgene partial sequence | sequence record 85554 | pGEX3 5'-CCGGGAGCTGCATGTGTCAGAGG-3'
AACGCGCGAGACGAAAGGGCCTCGTGATACGCCTATTTTTATAGGTTAATGTCATGATAATAATGGTTTC
TTAGGGTCCTTTTCATCACGTGCTATAAAAATAATTATAATTTAAATTTTTTAATATAAATATATAAATT
AAAAATAGAAAGTAAAAAAAGAAATTAAAGAAAAAATAGTTTTTGTTTTCCGAAGATGTAAAAGACTCTA
GGGGGATCGCCAACAAATACTACCTTTTATCTTGCTCTTCCTGCTCTCAGGTATTAATGCCGAATTGTTT
CATCTTGTCTGTGTAGAAGACCACACACGAAAATCCTGTGATTTTACATTTTACTTATCGTTAATCGAAT
GTATATCTATTTAATCTGCTTTTCTTGTCTAATAAATATATATGTAAAGTACGCTTTTTGTTGAAATTTT
TTAAACCTTTGTTTATTTTTTTTTCTTCATTCCGTAACTCTTCTACCTTCTTTATTTACTTTCTAAAATC
CAAATACAAAACATAAAAATAAATAAACACAGAGTAAATTCCCAAATTATTCCATCATTAAAAGATACGA
GGCGCGTGTAAGTTACAGGCAAGCGATCCGTCAGGTGGCACTTTTCGGGGAAATGTGCGCGGAACCCCTA
TTTGTTTATTTTTCTAAATACATTCAAATATGTATCCGCTCATGAGACAATAACCCTGATAAATGCTTCA
ATAATATTGAAAAAGGAAGAGTATGAGTATTCAACATTTCCGTGTCGCCCTTATTCCCTTTTTGCGCATT
TGCCTTCCGTTTTGCTCCCAGAACGCTGTGAAGTAAGAGCTGAGATCAGT
