>Addgene plasmid #52898 | p413GAL1-Ypd*1-L-IFP-F[2] (Yeast) | addgene partial sequence | sequence record 85556 | CYC1 5'-GCGTGAATGTAAGCGTGAC-3'
GGCTTCTTTCCTCTGCACCTGCCCGGACAGCTTTCTCCCCAGCTCCTCCAGGGTGGTCCGCAGATCTGGT
GGCAGCACGTAGGGTGTCTGATGGTGGCAGACAATCAGTCCCCACAGCTGGCCGCCGACCACGACGCTGA
CGCTCAGGGAGGAGCCCACTCCCATATTCCTCAGGTACTGCATGTGCATTGGGGATGTAGCTCTGAGGAC
AGCTCCGCCCAGAGGTGTAGGAGCATTTGTCTGGGGATTCAGCACGGGGTCGAGGGGCACTGCTGCAGCC
CTGGTGTCTGCGGTCAGCCGGAGCAGGTGTCTTGTGTAGAGGGCCCTAGCTTGTGCAGGGGTGTGGGATG
CGGGAAACCTGTGGCCCAGAAAAGCCTGCATGCCCTCCCGTCTGGCCTCAGCAATCATCTCTCCAGTGGC
GTCAGGGGCAAATTTGTACAGCATCACCCGATCGAAGCCAGTCAGTTCTCTCACAGTTTGTGTTGCGACT
TCGGCCAGAGCCCGCAGGTTTGGAGCGCTTTCCAGAGCAAACATGGCGTTCCTCAGGGCGTGAGGGCCAA
TGCTGTCCCGAGCTCCGGAGGACCCGCCACCTCCAGAGCCACCGCCACCTAGGTTTGTTGTATATTTAGA
TAACTCAATTCTCGCCAGTTTGAACTCCAACCTAGACTGGTTCAAAGCTTTTGCTATCAAGATGAGATAT
ATGGAATTTTCGTCTTTATCGTCCACTTGTATCTTTATTTCCTCGTCATCTTCATCAATATTGATTCCAT
TAATAATCGATTTATCGCTCAGAGTGTTGACCAAT
