>Addgene plasmid #52898 | p413GAL1-Ypd*1-L-IFP-F[2] (Yeast) | addgene partial sequence | sequence record 85557 | GAL1 5'-AATATACCTCTATACTTTAACGTC-3'
CCGGATTCTAGAATGTCTACTATTCCCTCAGAAATCATCAATTGGACCATCTTAAATGAAATTATATCTA
TGGATGACGATGATTCCGATTTTTCTAAAGGTCTAATTATTCAATTTATCGACCAGGCACAAACAACTTT
TGCTCAAATGCAACGACAGCTGGACGGTGAAAAAAATCTTACCGAATTAGACAATCTGGGCCATTTTTTA
AAGGGTTCTTCTGCTGCATTAGGCTTACAAAGAATTGCCGCGGTTTGTGAAAGAATTCAAAACTTGGGAA
GAAAAATGGAACATTTCTTCCCCAACAAGACCGAATTGGTCAACACTCTGAGCGATAAATCGATTATTAA
TGGAATCAATATTGATGAAGATGACGAGGAAATAAAGATACAAGTGGACGATAAAGACGAAAATTCCATA
TATCTCATCTTGATAGCAAAAGCTTTGAACCAGTCTAGGTTGGAGTTCAAACTGGCGAGAATTGAGTTAT
CTAAATATACAACAAACCTAGGTGGCGGTGGCTCTGGAGGTGGCGGGTCCTCCGGAGCTCGGGACAGCAT
TGGCCCTCACGCCCTGAGGAACGCCATGTTTGCTCTGGAAAGCGCTCCAAACCTGCGGGCTCTGGCCGAA
GTCGCAACACAAACTGTGAGAGAACTGACTGGCTTCGATCGGGTGATGCTGTACAAATTTGCCCCTGACG
CCACTGGAGAGATGATTGCTGAGGCCAGACGGGAGGGCATGCAGGCTTTTCTGGGCCACAGGTTTCCCGC
ATCCCACACCCCTGCACAAGCTAGGGCCCTCTACACAAGACACCTGCTCCGGCTGAC
